Addgene plasmid #217269: pMV-Tc1-13_Xt
Purpose: Donor plasmid of Tc1-13_Xt Transposon
Depositing lab: Yong E Zhang. Depositing organization: Institute of Zoology, Chinese Academy of Sciences. Publication: Heterologous survey of 130 DNA transposons in human cells highlights their functional divergence and expands the genome engineering toolbox. Zhang T, Tan S, Tang N, Li Y, Zhang C, Sun J, Guo Y, Gao H, Cai Y, Sun W, Wang C, Fu L, Ma H, Wu Y, Hu X, Zhang X, Gee P, Yan W, Zhao Y, Chen Q, Guo B, Wang H, Zhang YE. Cell. 2024 Jul 11;187(14):3741-3760.e30. doi: 10.1016/j.cell.2024.05.007. Epub 2024 Jun 5. PubMed 38843831.
Backbone
  Vector backbone: pMV
  Vector type: Mammalian Expression
Growth in bacteria
  Bacterial resistance: Ampicillin, 100 μg/mL
  Growth temperature: 37°C
  Growth strain: DH5alpha
  Copy number: High Copy
Gene/Insert
  Gene/Insert name: TIRs of Tc1-13_Xt transposon
  Species: Synthetic
  Cloning method: Restriction Enzyme; 5′ cloning site Unknown (unknown if destroyed); 3′ cloning site Unknown (unknown if destroyed)
Terms and licenses: Academic/Nonprofit Terms; Industry Terms: Not Available to Industry
How to cite: pMV-Tc1-13_Xt was a gift from Yong E Zhang (Addgene plasmid # 217269 ; http://n2t.net/addgene:217269 ; RRID:Addgene_217269)
