[The description below was written by a language model from this plasmid's Addgene catalogue record and pLannotate feature annotations shown in this document.]
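Description:
pMV-Tc1-13_Xt is the donor plasmid for the Tc1-13_Xt DNA transposon, built on the pMV backbone and catalogued as a mammalian expression vector. The sequenced plasmid is 4,920 nt. It is maintained in E. coli through a high-copy ColE1/pUC-type origin of replication and selected with ampicillin via the β-lactamase gene and its native promoter. A short residual lacZα fragment is also detected and is probably a remnant of the cloning backbone.

The recorded insert is the synthetic pair of terminal inverted repeats (TIRs) of Tc1-13_Xt, the sequences recognised by the cognate transposase during cut-and-paste transposition. The automated feature table does not annotate the TIRs, so their exact positions are not stated. They would be expected to flank the mammalian reporter cassette, which lies between the lacZα remnant and the bacterial origin. That cassette consists of the mouse PGK promoter driving a puromycin N-acetyltransferase coding sequence (annotated as a fragment, consistent with loss of its stop codon), followed after a short unannotated gap by EGFP and the bovine growth hormone polyadenylation signal. The layout suggests a single transcript encoding both markers, but the record does not identify the element linking them.

No transposase is encoded here, so it must be supplied in trans, presumably from a separate helper construct. Genomic integration of the cargo can then be scored by stable puromycin resistance or EGFP fluorescence. The associated work surveyed a large panel of DNA transposons for activity in human cells, and this plasmid serves as the donor for testing or exploiting Tc1-13_Xt in genome engineering.
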