Features (pLannotate 1.2.2; 8 found; start..end, strand, type, name):
    118..138     -  CDS            lacZα (fragment): LacZα fragment of β-galactosidase; lacZ fragment
    591..1090    +  promoter       PGK promoter: mouse phosphoglycerate kinase 1 promoter
   1115..1709    +  CDS            PuroR (fragment): puromycin N-acetyltransferase; pac from Streptomyces alboniger; confers resistance to puromycin
   1773..2492    +  CDS            EGFP: the original enhanced GFP (Yang et al., 1996) mammalian codon-optimized
   2520..2744    +  polyA_signal   bGH poly(A) signal: bovine growth hormone polyadenylation signal
   3222..3810    -  rep_origin     ori: high-copy-number ColE1/pMB1/pBR322/pUC origin of replication
   3981..4841    -  CDS            AmpR: β-lactamase; bla; confers resistance to ampicillin, carbenicillin, and related antibiotics
   4842..26      -  promoter       AmpR promoter (across the origin): bla
>Addgene plasmid #217269 | pMV-Tc1-13_Xt | addgene full sequence | sequence record 441865 | Addgene NGS Result
AAAAATAAACAAATAGGGGTTCCGCGCACATTTCCCCGAAAAGTGCCACCTGACGTCTAAGAAACCATTA
TTATCATGACATTAACCTATAAAAATAGGCGTATCACGAGGCCCTTTCGTTGTAAAACGACGGCCAGTCG
AACCACGCAATGCGTCTCGATCCGCAGTGTCTTGCGTCTCTCAATTGTACAGTCATGTGAAAAAATTAGG
ACACCCTATGAAAGCCTGTGTGTTTTTGTAACATTCTTGGACATATGGATATTTAATCTCAATTTTAACA
ATACTGGGAGATTCAAGTAATATAACTAAACAATTAAAACTGAAGAAAAGACTTTTCAAAATCTTCTGTA
AAATGTAATTCTACAAAAATGCAATTTCTGGTGAGGAATAAATCAGGACACCCCCACATTTAGTCCCACT
TAAAATGGCTCAAATCACACACAGGTGTATCACATCAGGTGCACATGATTAGAACATCGTTACTCAGCAT
TTTGAAGGAGGTTTGCCCTATTTAAACCTCAGACATTTAGTTTGGTGTGCTCCTGACTGTTGAGGTGAGA
GTGAACACCACCGGTGCTAGCAATTCTACCGGGTAGGGGAGGCGCTTTTCCCAAGGCAGTCTGGAGCATG
CGCTTTAGCAGCCCCGCTGGGCACTTGGCGCTACACAAGTGGCCTCTGGCCTCGCACACATTCCACATCC
ACCGGTAGGCGCCAACCGGCTCCGTTCTTTGGTGGCCCCTTCGCGCCACCTTCTACTCCTCCCCTAGTCA
GGAAGTTCCCCCCCGCCCCGCAGCTCGCGTCGTGCAGGACGTGACAAATGGAAGTAGCACGTCTCACTAG
TCTCGTGCAGATGGACAGCACCGCTGAGCAATGGAAGCGGGTAGGCCTTTGGGGCAGCGGCCAATAGCAG
CTTTGCTCCTTCGCTTTCTGGGCTCAGAGGCTGGGAAGGGGTGGGTCCGGGGGCGGGCTCAGGGGCGGGC
TCAGGGGCGGGGCGGGCGCCCGAAGGTCCTCCGGAGGCCCGGCATTCTGCACGCTTCAAAAGCGCACGTC
TGCCGCGCTGTTCTCCTCTTCCTCATCTCCGGGCCTTTCGACCTGCAGCCAACGCCACCATGGGGACCGA
GTACAAGCCCACGGTGCGCCTCGCCACCCGCGACGACGTCCCCCGGGCCGTACGCACCCTCGCCGCCGCG
TTCGCCGACTACCCCGCCACGCGCCACACCGTCGACCCGGACCGCCACATCGAGCGGGTCACCGAGCTGC
AAGAACTCTTCCTCACGCGCGTCGGGCTCGACATCGGCAAGGTGTGGGTCGCGGACGACGGCGCCGCGGT
GGCGGTCTGGACCACGCCGGAGAGCGTCGAAGCGGGGGCGGTGTTCGCCGAGATCGGCCCGCGCATGGCC
GAGTTGAGCGGTTCCCGGCTGGCCGCGCAGCAACAGATGGAAGGCCTCCTGGCGCCGCACCGGCCCAAGG
AGCCCGCGTGGTTCCTGGCCACCGTCGGCGTCTCGCCCGACCACCAGGGCAAGGGTCTGGGCAGCGCCGT
CGTGCTCCCCGGAGTGGAGGCGGCCGAGCGCGCCGGGGTGCCCGCCTTCCTGGAGACCTCCGCGCCCCGC
AACCTCCCCTTCTACGAGCGGCTCGGCTTCACCGTCACCGCCGACGTCGAGGTGCCCGAAGGACCGCGCA
CCTGGTGCATGACCCGCAAGCCCGGTGCCATCGATGCCACTAACTTCTCCCTGTTGAAACAAGCAGGGGA
TGTCGAAGAGAATCCCGGGCCAATGGTGAGCAAGGGCGAGGAGCTGTTCACCGGGGTGGTGCCCATCCTG
GTCGAGCTGGACGGCGACGTAAACGGCCACAAGTTCAGCGTGTCCGGCGAGGGCGAGGGCGATGCCACCT
ACGGCAAGCTGACCCTGAAGTTCATCTGCACCACCGGCAAGCTGCCCGTGCCCTGGCCCACCCTCGTGAC
CACCCTGACCTACGGCGTGCAGTGCTTCAGCCGCTACCCCGACCACATGAAGCAGCACGACTTCTTCAAG
TCCGCCATGCCCGAAGGCTACGTCCAGGAGCGCACCATCTTCTTCAAGGACGACGGCAACTACAAGACCC
GCGCCGAGGTGAAGTTCGAGGGCGACACCCTGGTGAACCGCATCGAGCTGAAGGGCATCGACTTCAAGGA
GGACGGCAACATCCTGGGGCACAAGCTGGAGTACAACTACAACAGCCACAACGTCTATATCATGGCCGAC
AAGCAGAAGAACGGCATCAAGGTGAACTTCAAGATCCGCCACAACATCGAGGACGGCAGCGTGCAGCTCG
CCGACCACTACCAGCAGAACACCCCCATCGGCGACGGCCCCGTGCTGCTGCCCGACAACCACTACCTGAG
CACCCAGTCCGCCCTGAGCAAAGACCCCAACGAGAAGCGCGATCACATGGTCCTGCTGGAGTTCGTGACC
GCCGCCGGGATCACTCTCGGCATGGACGAGCTGTACAAGTAATTAATTAAGCTCGCTGATCAGCCTCGAC
TGTGCCTTCTAGTTGCCAGCCATCTGTTGTTTGCCCCTCCCCCGTGCCTTCCTTGACCCTGGAAGGTGCC
ACTCCCACTGTCCTTTCCTAATAAAATGAGGAAATTGCATCGCATTGTCTGAGTAGGTGTCATTCTATTC
TGGGGGGTGGGGTGGGGCAGGACAGCAAGGGGGAGGATTGGGAAGACAATAGCAGGCATGCTGGGGATGC
GGTGGGCTCTATGGCTTCTGAGGCGCGCCCTCGAGGGGGTAGGGTGTCCTAACTTTTTCCTCAGTTAGAA
TACACATTTTTGTTGATATCTTTTGTTTAATCAAAAGATCTTTTGAGTAAATCAAGGTTAATTTTTGTTG
TTTACCTGCAATTAAATCCAGAGATAAATAAAAACAAGATTAGACATCGATATGTGAACATTTCTTAATA
AAGAACTGAATATTTAATGGGGTGTCCTAATTTTTTCACATGACTGTAGGGCCCAGAGACGGAGTCACTG
CCAACCGAGACGGTCATAGCTGTTTCCTGTGTGCCGCTTCCTCGCTCACTGACTCGCTGCGCTCGGTCGT
TCGGCTGCGGCGAGCGGTATCAGCTCACTCAAAGGCGGTAATACGGTTACCCACAGAATCAGGGGATAAC
GCAGGAAAGAACATGTGAGCAAAAGGCCAGCAAAAGGCCAGGAACCGTAAAAAGGCCGCGTTGCTGGCGT
TTTTCCATAGGCTCCGCCCCCCTGACGAGCATCACAAAAATCGACGCTCAAGTCAGAGGTGGCGAAACCC
GACAGGACTATAAAGATACCAGGCGTTTCCCCCTGGAAGCTCCCTCGTGCGCTCTCCTGTTCCGACCCTG
CCGCTTACCGGATACCTGTCCGCCTTTCTCCCTTCGGGAAGCGTGGCGCTTTCTCATAGCTCACGCTGTA
GGTATCTCAGTTCGGTGTAGGTCGTTCGCTCCAAGCTGGGCTGTGTGCACGAACCCCCCGTTCAGCCCGA
CCGCTGCGCCTTATCCGGTAACTATCGTCTTGAGTCCAACCCGGTAAGACACGACTTATCGCCACTGGCA
GCAGCCACTGGTAACAGGATTAGCAGAGCGAGGTATGTAGGCGGTGCTACAGAGTTCTTGAAGTGGTGGC
CTAACTACGGCTACACTAGAAGAACAGTATTTGGTATCTGCGCTCTGCTGAAGCCAGTTACCTTCGGAAA
AAGAGTTGGTAGCTCTTGATCCGGCAAACAAACCACCGCTGGTAGCGGTGGTTTTTTTGTTTGCAAGCAG
CAGATTACGCGCAGAAAAAAAGGATCTCAAGAAGATCCTTTGATCTTTTCTACGGGGTCTGACGCTCAGT
GGAACGAAAACTCACGTTAAGGGATTTTGGTCATGAGATTATCAAAAAGGATCTTCACCTAGATCCTTTT
AAATTAAAAATGAAGTTTTAAATCAATCTAAAGTATATATGAGTAAACTTGGTCTGACAGTTACCAATGC
TTAATCAGTGAGGCACCTATCTCAGCGATCTGTCTCTTTCGTTCATCCATAGTTGCCTGACTCCCCGTCG
TGTAGATAACTACGATACGGGAGGGCTTACCATCTGGCCCCAGTGCTGCAATAATACCGCGGGACCCACG
CTCACCGGCTCCAGATTTATCAGCAATAAACCAGCCAGCCGGAAGGGCCGAGCGCAGAAGTGGTCCTGCA
ACTTTATCCGCCTCCATCCAGTCTATTAATTGTTGCCGGGAAGCTAGAGTAAGTAGTTCGCCAGTTAATA
GTTTGCGCAACGTTGTTGCCATCGCTACAGGCATCGTGGTATCACGCTCGTCGTTTGGTATGGCTTCATT
CAGCTCCGGTTCCCAACGATCAAGGCGAGTTACATGATCCCCCATGTTGCGCAAAAAAGCGGTTAGCTCC
TTCGGTCCTCCGATCGTTGTCAGAAGTAAGTTGGCCGCCGTGTTATCACTCATGGTTATGGCAGCACTAC
ATAATTCTCTTACTGTCATGCCATCCGTAAGATGCTTTTCTGTGACTGGTGAGTACTCAACCAAGTCATT
CTGAGAATAGTGTATGCGGCGACCGAGTTGCTCTTGCCCGGCGTCAATACGGGATAATACCGCGCCACAT
AGCAGAACTTTAAAAGTGCTCATCATTGGAAAACGTTCTTCGGGGCGAAAACTCTCAAGGATCTTACCGC
TGTTGAGATCCAGTTCGATGTAACCCACTCGTGCACCCAACTGATCTTCAGCATCTTTTACTTTCACCAG
CGTTTCTGGGTGAGCAAAAACAGGAAGGCAAAATGCCGCAAAAAAGGGAATAAGGGCGACACGGAAATGT
TGAATACTCATACTCTTCCTTTTTCAATATTATTGAAGCATTTATCAGGGTTATTGTCTCATGAGCGGAT
ACATATTTGAATGTATTTAG
